Addgene plasmid #227384: HNRNPA1-miRFP670-TRF1
Purpose: Adhesion module, creates 'seed' at telomere
Depositing lab: Clifford Brangwynne. Depositing organization: Princeton University. Publication: Condensate interfacial forces reposition DNA loci and probe chromatin viscoelasticity. Strom AR, Kim Y, Zhao H, Chang YC, Orlovsky ND, Kosmrlj A, Storm C, Brangwynne CP. Cell. 2024 Aug 14:S0092-8674(24)00828-6. doi: 10.1016/j.cell.2024.07.034. PubMed 39168125.
Backbone
  Vector backbone: FM5
  Vector type: Lentiviral
Growth in bacteria
  Bacterial resistance: Ampicillin, 100 μg/mL
  Growth temperature: 37°C
  Growth strain: NEB Stable
  Copy number: Unknown
Gene/Insert
  Gene/Insert name: Telomeric HNRNPA1 IDR
  Species: H. sapiens (human)
  Entrez Gene: TERF1 (a.k.a. PIN2, TRBF1, TRF, TRF1, hTRF1-AS, t-TRF1); HNRNPA1 (a.k.a. ALS19, ALS20, HNRPA1, HNRPA1L3, IBMPFD3, MPD3, UP 1, hnRNP A1, hnRNP-A1)
  Cloning method: Golden Gate
Terms and licenses: Academic/Nonprofit Terms; Industry Terms: Not Available to Industry
How to cite: HNRNPA1-miRFP670-TRF1 was a gift from Clifford Brangwynne (Addgene plasmid # 227384 ; http://n2t.net/addgene:227384 ; RRID:Addgene_227384)
