[The description below was written by a language model from this plasmid's Addgene catalogue record and pLannotate feature annotations shown in this document.]
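Description:
HNRNPA1-miRFP670-TRF1 is an HIV-1-based lentiviral transfer plasmid built on the FM5 backbone by Golden Gate assembly. It is propagated in E. coli through a high-copy ColE1/pUC-type origin and selected with ampicillin via the β-lactamase gene. The viral portion carries a truncated 5' LTR, the Ψ packaging signal with an adjoining gag fragment, the Rev response element, the cPPT/CTS, and a self-inactivating ΔU3 3' LTR. This arrangement lets the genomic RNA be packaged when helper functions are supplied in trans and integrated into target cells without reconstituting an active viral promoter. Outside the LTRs, the backbone retains an SV40 promoter followed by gpt fragments, SV40 small t intron sequences and a poly(A) signal. It also holds remnants of lacI, tetracycline resistance, rop and bom, all annotated only as fragments and apparently legacy sequence.

The payload is a single fusion open reading frame driven by the spleen focus-forming virus (SFFV) LTR promoter and followed by a WPRE to enhance transcript expression. It comprises a fragment of human HNRNPA1, described in the record as its intrinsically disordered region (the annotation tool's best match was the bovine orthologue). This is followed by the near-infrared, biliverdin-dependent fluorescent protein miRFP670 and then TERF1 (TRF1), the shelterin component that binds double-stranded telomeric repeats. TRF1 tethers the condensation-prone IDR to telomeres, while miRFP670 allows the fusion to be visualised. The depositor describes it as an "adhesion module" that creates a seed at the telomere. The associated study used condensate interfacial forces to reposition DNA loci and probe chromatin viscoelasticity, which suggests the seed anchors condensates to telomeres.
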