Features (pLannotate 1.2.2; 34 found; start..end, strand, type, name):
      1..589     +  rep_origin     ori: high-copy-number ColE1/pMB1/pBR322/pUC origin of replication
    772..828     +  CDS            lacI (fragment): lac repressor; lacI; The lac repressor binds to the lac operator to inhibit transcription in E. coli. This inhibition can be relieved by adding lactose or isopropyl-β-D-thiogalactopyranoside (IPTG).
    835..1164    +  promoter       SV40 promoter: SV40 enhancer and early promoter
   1364..1483    +  CDS            gpt (fragment): XGPT_ECOLI - Also known as gpp, gxu. Experimental evidence at protein level: Swiss-Prot protein existence level 1. Purine salvage pathway enzyme that catalyzes the transfer of the ribosyl-5-phosphate group from 5-phospho-alpha-D-ribose 1- diphosphate (PRPP) to the N9 position of the 6-oxopurines guanine and xanthine to form the corresponding ribonucleotides GMP (guanosine 5'- monophosphate) and XMP (xanthosine 5'-monophosphate), with the release of PPi. To a lesser extent, also acts on hypoxanthine (PubMed:9100006, PubMed:3886014). Does not ribophosphorylate adenine (PubMed:3886014). From Esch
   1483..1818    +  CDS            gpt (fragment): XGPT_ECOLI - Also known as gpp, gxu. Experimental evidence at protein level: Swiss-Prot protein existence level 1. Purine salvage pathway enzyme that catalyzes the transfer of the ribosyl-5-phosphate group from 5-phospho-alpha-D-ribose 1- diphosphate (PRPP) to the N9 position of the 6-oxopurines guanine and xanthine to form the corresponding ribonucleotides GMP (guanosine 5'- monophosphate) and XMP (xanthosine 5'-monophosphate), with the release of PPi. To a lesser extent, also acts on hypoxanthine (PubMed:9100006, PubMed:3886014). Does not ribophosphorylate adenine (PubMed:3886014). From Esch
   1913..2218    +  CDS            frsA (fragment): FRSA_ECOLI - Also known as yafA. Experimental evidence at protein level: Swiss-Prot protein existence level 1. Catalyzes the hydrolysis of esters (PubMed:15808744). Displays esterase activity toward pNP-butyrate (PubMed:15808744). May stimulate mixed-acid fermentation by acting as a fermentation/respiration switch that down-regulates respiration and up- regulates fermentation rates (PubMed:15169777). From Escherichia coli (strain K12).
   2222..2296    +  CDS            small t antigen (fragment): SV40 (simian virus 40) small t antigen
   2298..2363    +  intron         small t intron: SV40 (simian virus 40) small t antigen intron
   2493..2513    +  CDS            SV40 NLS: nuclear localization signal of SV40 (simian virus 40) large T antigen
   2832..2915    +  CDS            large T antigen (fragment): large T antigen from SV40 (simian virus 40)
   2938..3072    +  polyA_signal   SV40 poly(A) signal: SV40 polyadenylation signal
   3239..3568    +  CDS            nef (fragment): NEF_HV1BR - Experimental evidence at protein level: Swiss-Prot protein existence level 1. Extracellular Nef protein targets CD4(+) T-lymphocytes for apoptosis by interacting with CXCR4 surface receptors (PubMed:14990729). From Human immunodeficiency virus type 1 group M subtype B (isolate BRU/LAI) (HIV-1).
   3616..3873    +  LTR            5' LTR (truncated): truncated 5' long terminal repeat (LTR) from HIV-1
   3920..4045    +  misc_feature   HIV-1 Ψ: packaging signal of human immunodeficiency virus type 1
   4029..4367    +  CDS            HIV-1 gag (fragment): gag protein from human immunodeficiency virus 1; gag
   4542..4775    +  misc_feature   RRE: The Rev response element (RRE) of HIV-1 allows for Rev-dependent mRNA export from the nucleus to the cytoplasm.
   5152..5252    +  CDS            Rev (fragment): human immunodeficiency virus 1 (HIV-1) Rev protein; rev; enhances nuclear export of unspliced and incompletely spliced viral mRNAs
   5289..5406    +  misc_feature   cPPT/CTS: central polypurine tract and central termination sequence of HIV-1
   5443..5475    -  misc_feature   MCS (fragment): pBluescript multiple cloning site
   5559..5966    +  promoter       SFFV promoter: spleen focus-forming virus long terminal repeat (LTR) promoter
   5964..6404    +  CDS            HNRNPA1 (fragment): ROA1_BOVIN - Also known as HNRPA1. Experimental evidence at protein level: Swiss-Prot protein existence level 1. Involved in the packaging of pre-mRNA into hnRNP particles, transport of poly(A) mRNA from the nucleus to the cytoplasm and may modulate splice site selection. May bind to specific miRNA hairpins. Binds to the IRES and thereby inhibits the translation of the apoptosis protease activating factor APAF1. From Bos taurus (Bovine).
   6444..7388    +  CDS            miRFP670: miRFP670 is a basic (constitutively fluorescent) near ir fluorescent protein published in 2016, derived from Rhodopseudomonas palustris. It has low acid sensitivity. It requires the cofactor biliverdin for fluorescence.
   7419..8735    +  CDS            TERF1: TERF1_HUMAN - Also known as PIN2, TRBF1, TRF, TRF1. Experimental evidence at protein level: Swiss-Prot protein existence level 1. Binds the telomeric double-stranded 5'-TTAGGG-3' repeat and negatively regulates telomere length. Involved in the regulation of the mitotic spindle. Component of the shelterin complex (telosome) that is involved in the regulation of telomere length and protection. Shelterin associates with arrays of double-stranded 5'-TTAGGG-3' repeats added by telomerase and protects chromosome ends; without its protective activity, telomeres are no longer hidden from the DNA damag
   8749..8767    +  misc_feature   MCS (fragment): pBluescript multiple cloning site
   8767..9355    +  misc_feature   WPRE: woodchuck hepatitis virus posttranscriptional regulatory element
   9356..9378    +  misc_feature   MCS (fragment): pBluescript multiple cloning site
   9395..9463    +  CDS            nef (fragment): NEF_HV1Z2 - Experimental evidence at protein level: Swiss-Prot protein existence level 1. Extracellular Nef protein targets CD4(+) T-lymphocytes for apoptosis by interacting with CXCR4 surface receptors. From Human immunodeficiency virus type 1 group M subtype D (isolate Z2/CDC-Z34) (HIV-1).
   9465..9698    +  LTR            3' LTR (ΔU3): self-inactivating 3' long terminal repeat (LTR) from HIV-1
   9723..9741    -  promoter       SP6 promoter: promoter for bacteriophage SP6 RNA polymerase
   9969..10248   +  CDS            TcR (fragment): tetracycline efflux protein; tet; confers resistance to tetracycline
  10249..10297   -  misc_feature   bom (fragment): basis of mobility region from pBR322
  10399..10434   -  CDS            rop (fragment): Rop protein, which maintains plasmids at low copy number; rop
  10529..10633   +  promoter       AmpR promoter: bla
  10634..11494   +  CDS            AmpR: β-lactamase; bla; confers resistance to ampicillin, carbenicillin, and related antibiotics
>Addgene plasmid #227384 | HNRNPA1-miRFP670-TRF1 | addgene full sequence | sequence record 450155 | Addgene NGS Result
TTGAGATCCTTTTTTTCTGCGCGTAATCTGCTGCTTGCAAACAAAAAAACCACCGCTACCAGCGGTGGTT
TGTTTGCCGGATCAAGAGCTACCAACTCTTTTTCCGAAGGTAACTGGCTTCAGCAGAGCGCAGATACCAA
ATACTGTTCTTCTAGTGTAGCCGTAGTTAGGCCACCACTTCAAGAACTCTGTAGCACCGCCTACATACCT
CGCTCTGCTAATCCTGTTACCAGTGGCTGCTGCCAGTGGCGATAAGTCGTGTCTTACCGGGTTGGACTCA
AGACGATAGTTACCGGATAAGGCGCAGCGGTCGGGCTGAACGGGGGGTTCGTGCACACAGCCCAGCTTGG
AGCGAACGACCTACACCGAACTGAGATACCTACAGCGTGAGCTATGAGAAAGCGCCACGCTTCCCGAAGG
GAGAAAGGCGGACAGGTATCCGGTAAGCGGCAGGGTCGGAACAGGAGAGCGCACGAGGGAGCTTCCAGGG
GGAAACGCCTGGTATCTTTATAGTCCTGTCGGGTTTCGCCACCTCTGACTTGAGCGTCGATTTTTGTGAT
GCTCGTCAGGGGGGCGGAGCCTATGGAAAAACGCCAGCAACGCGGCCTTTTTACGGTTCCTGGCCTTTTG
CTGGCCTTTTGCTCACATGTTCTTTCCTGCGTTATCCCCTGATTCTGTGGATAACCGTATTACCGCCTTT
GAGTGAGCTGATACCGCTCGCCGCAGCCGAACGACCGAGCGCAGCGAGTCAGTGAGCGAGGAAGCGGAAG
AGCGCCCAATACGCAAACCGCCTCTCCCCGCGCGTTGGCCGATTCATTAATGCAGCTGTGGAATGTGTGT
CAGTTAGGGTGTGGAAAGTCCCCAGGCTCCCCAGCAGGCAGAAGTATGCAAAGCATGCATCTCAATTAGT
CAGCAACCAGGTGTGGAAAGTCCCCAGGCTCCCCAGCAGGCAGAAGTATGCAAAGCATGCATCTCAATTA
GTCAGCAACCATAGTCCCGCCCCTAACTCCGCCCATCCCGCCCCTAACTCCGCCCAGTTCCGCCCATTCT
CCGCCCCATGGCTGACTAATTTTTTTTATTTATGCAGAGGCCGAGGCCGCCTCGGCCTCTGAGCTATTCC
AGAAGTAGTGAGGAGGCTTTTTTGGAGGCCTAGGCTTTTGCAAAAAGCTTGGACACAAGACAGGCTTGCG
AGATATGTTTGAGAATACCACTTTATCCCGCGTCAGGGAGAGGCAGTGCGTAAAAAGACGCGGACTCATG
TGAAATACTGGTTTTTAGTGCGCCAGATCTCTATAATCTCGCGCAACCTATTTTCCCCTCGAACACTTTT
TAAGCCGTAGATAAACAGGCTGGGACACTTCACATGAGCGAAAAATACATCGTCACCTGGGACATGTTGC
AGATCCATGCACGTAAACTCGCAAGCCGACTGATGCCTTCTGAACAATGGAAAGGCATTATTGCCGTAAG
CCGTGGCGGTCTGTACCGGGTGCGTTACTGGCGCGTGAACTGGGTATTCGTCATGTCGATACCGTTTGTA
TTTCCAGCTACGATCACGACAACCAGCGCGAGCTTAAAGTGCTGAAACGCGCAGAAGGCGATGGCGAAGG
CTTCATCGTTATTGATGACCTGGTGGATACCGGTGGTACTGCGGTTGCGATTCGTGAAATGTATCCAAAA
GCGCACTTTGTCACCATCTTCGCAAAACCGGCTGGTCGTCCGCTGGTTGATGACTATGTTGTTGATATCC
CGCAAGATACCTGGATTGAACAGCCGTGGGATATGGGCGTCGTATTCGTCCCGCCAATCTCCGGTCGCTA
ATCTTTTCAACGCCTGGCACTGCCGGGCGTTGTTCTTTTTAACTTCAGGCGGGTTACAATAGTTTCCAGT
AAGTATTCTGGAGGCTGCATCCATGACACAGGCAAACCTGAGCGAAACCCTGTTCAAACCCCGCTTTAAA
CATCCTGAAACCTCGACGCTAGTCCGCCGCTTTAATCACGGCGCACAACCGCCTGTGCAGTCGGCCCTTG
ATGGTAAAACCATCCCTCACTGGTATCGCATGATTAACCGTCTGATGTGGATCTGGCGCGGCATTGACCC
ACGCGAAATCCTCGACGTCCAGGCACGTATTGTGATGAGCGATGCCGAACGTACCGACGATGATTTATAC
GATACGGTGATTGGCTACCGTGGCGGCAACTGGATTTATGAGTGGGCCCCGGATCTTTGTGAAGGAACCT
TACTTCTGTGGTGTGACATAATTGGACAAACTACCTACAGAGATTTAAAGCTCTAAGGTAAATATAAAAT
TTTTAAGTGTATAATGTGTTAAACTACTGATTCTAATTGTTTGTGTATTTTAGATTCCAACCTATGGAAC
TGATGAATGGGAGCAGTGGTGGAATGCCTTTAATGAGGAAAACCTGTTTTGCTCAGAAGAAATGCCATCT
AGTGATGATGAGGCTACTGCTGACTCTCAACATTCTACTCCTCCAAAAAAGAAGAGAAAGGTAGAAGACC
CCAAGGACTTTCCTTCAGAATTGCTAAGTTTTTTGAGTCATGCTGTGTTTAGTAATAGAACTCTTGCTTG
CTTTGCTATTTACACCACAAAGGAAAAAGCTGCACTGCTATACAAGAAAATTATGGAAAAATATTCTGTA
ACCTTTATAAGTAGGCATAACAGTTATAATCATAACATACTGTTTTTTCTTACTCCACACAGGCATAGAG
TGTCTGCTATTAATAACTATGCTCAAAAATTGTGTACCTTTAGCTTTTTAATTTGTAAAGGGGTTAATAA
GGAATATTTGATGTATAGTGCCTTGACTAGAGATCATAATCAGCCATACCACATTTGTAGAGGTTTTACT
TGCTTTAAAAAACCTCCCACACCTCCCCCTGAACCTGAAACATAAAATGAATGCAATTGTTGTTGTTAAC
TTGTTTATTGCAGCTTATAATGGTTACAAATAAAGCAATAGCATCACAAATTTCACAAATAAAGCATTTT
TTTCACTGCATTCTAGTTGTGGTTTGTCCAAACTCATCAATGTATCTTATCATGTCTGGATCAACTGGAT
AACTCAAGCTAACCAAAATCATCCCAAACTTCCCACCCCATACCCTATTACCACTGCCAATTACCTGTGG
TTTCATTTACTCTAAACCTGTGATTCCTCTGAATTATTTTCATTTTAAAGAAATTGTATTTGTTAAATAT
GTACTACAAACTTAGTAGTTGGAAGGGCTAATTCACTCCCAAAGAAGACAAGATATCCTTGATCTGTGGA
TCTACCACACACAAGGCTACTTCCCTGATTAGCAGAACTACACACCAGGGCCAGGGGTCAGATATCCACT
GACCTTTGGATGGTGCTACAAGCTAGTACCAGTTGAGCCAGATAAGGTAGAAGAGGCCAATAAAGGAGAG
AACACCAGCTTGTTACACCCTGTGAGCCTGCATGGGATGGATGACCCGGAGAGAGAAGTGTTAGAGTGGA
GGTTTGACAGCCGCCTAGCATTTCATCACGTGGCCCGAGAGCTGCATCCGGAGTACTTCAAGAACTGCTG
ATATCGAGCTTGCTACAAGGGACTTTCCGCTGGGGACTTTCCAGGGAGGCGTGGCCTGGGCGGGACTGGG
GAGTGGCGAGCCCTCAGATCCTGCATATAAGCAGCTGCTTTTTGCCTGTACTGGGTCTCTCTGGTTAGAC
CAGATCTGAGCCTGGGAGCTCTCTGGCTAACTAGGGAACCCACTGCTTAAGCCTCAATAAAGCTTGCCTT
GAGTGCTTCAAGTAGTGTGTGCCCGTCTGTTGTGTGACTCTGGTAACTAGAGATCCCTCAGACCCTTTTA
GTCAGTGTGGAAAATCTCTAGCAGTGGCGCCCGAACAGGGACTTGAAAGCGAAAGGGAAACCAGAGGAGC
TCTCTCGACGCAGGACTCGGCTTGCTGAAGCGCGCACGGCAAGAGGCGAGGGGCGGCGACTGGTGAGTAC
GCCAAAAATTTTGACTAGCGGAGGCTAGAAGGAGAGAGATGGGTGCGAGAGCGTCAGTATTAAGCGGGGG
AGAATTAGATCGCGATGGGAAAAAATTCGGTTAAGGCCAGGGGGAAAGAAAAAATATAAATTAAAACATA
TAGTATGGGCAAGCAGGGAGCTAGAACGATTCGCAGTTAATCCTGGCCTGTTAGAAACATCAGAAGGCTG
TAGACAAATACTGGGACAGCTACAACCATCCCTTCAGACAGGATCAGAAGAACTTAGATCATTATATAAT
ACAGTAGCAACCCTCTATTGTGTGCATCAAAGGATAGAGATAAAAGACACCAAGGAAGCTTTAGACAAGA
TAGAGGAAGAGCAAAACAAAAGTAAGACCACCGCACAGCAAGCGGCCGGCCGCTGATCTTCAGACCTGGA
GGAGGAGATATGAGGGACAATTGGAGAAGTGAATTATATAAATATAAAGTAGTAAAAATTGAACCATTAG
GAGTAGCACCCACCAAGGCAAAGAGAAGAGTGGTGCAGAGAGAAAAAAGAGCAGTGGGAATAGGAGCTTT
GTTCCTTGGGTTCTTGGGAGCAGCAGGAAGCACTATGGGCGCAGCGTCAATGACGCTGACGGTACAGGCC
AGACAATTATTGTCTGGTATAGTGCAGCAGCAGAACAATTTGCTGAGGGCTATTGAGGCGCAACAGCATC
TGTTGCAACTCACAGTCTGGGGCATCAAGCAGCTCCAGGCAAGAATCCTGGCTGTGGAAAGATACCTAAA
GGATCAACAGCTCCTGGGGATTTGGGGTTGCTCTGGAAAACTCATTTGCACCACTGCTGTGCCTTGGAAT
GCTAGTTGGAGTAATAAATCTCTGGAACAGATTTGGAATCACACGACCTGGATGGAGTGGGACAGAGAAA
TTAACAATTACACAAGCTTAATACACTCCTTAATTGAAGAATCGCAAAACCAGCAAGAAAAGAATGAACA
AGAATTATTGGAATTAGATAAATGGGCAAGTTTGTGGAATTGGTTTAACATAACAAATTGGCTGTGGTAT
ATAAAATTATTCATAATGATAGTAGGAGGCTTGGTAGGTTTAAGAATAGTTTTTGCTGTACTTTCTATAG
TGAATAGAGTTAGGCAGGGATATTCACCATTATCGTTTCAGACCCACCTCCCAACCCCGAGGGGACCCGA
CAGGCCCGAAGGAATAGAAGAAGAAGGTGGAGAGAGAGACAGAGACAGATCCATTCGATTAGTGAACGGA
TCTCGACGGTATCGCCAAATGGCAGTATTCATCCACAATTTTAAAAGAAAAGGGGGGATTGGGGGGTACA
GTGCAGGGGAAAGAATAGTAGACATAATAGCAACAGACATACAAACTAAAGAATTACAAAAACAAATTAC
AAAAATTCAAAATTTTCGGGTTTATTACAGGGACAGCAGAGATCCAGTTTGGATCGATAAGCTTGATATC
GAATTCCTGCAGCCCCGATAAAATAAAAGATTTTATTTAGTCTCCAGAAAAAGGGGGGAATGAAAGACCC
CACCTGTAGGTTTGGCAAGCTAGCTGCAGTAACGCCATTTTGCAAGGCATGGAAAAATACCAAACCAAGA
ATAGAGAAGTTCAGATCAAGGGCGGGTACATGAAAATAGCTAACGTTGGGCCAAACAGGATATCTGCGGT
GAGCAGTTTCGGCCCCGGCCCGGGGCCAAGAACAGATGGTCACCGCAGTTTCGGCCCCGGCCCGAGGCCA
AGAACAGATGGTCCCCAGATATGGCCCAACCCTCAGCAGTTTCTTAAGACCCATCAGATGTTTCCAGGCT
CCCCCAAGGACCTGAAATGACCCTGCGCCTTATTTGAATTAACCAATCAGCCTGCTTCTCGCTTCTGTTC
GCGCGCTTCTGCTTCCCGAGCTCTATAAAAGAGCTCACAACCCCTCACTCGGCGCGCCAGTCCTCCGACA
GACTGAGTCGCCCGGGGGGGATCTGGAGCTCTCGAGAATTCTCACGCGTATGGCTAGTGCTTCATCCAGC
CAAAGAGGTCGAAGTGGTTCTGGAAACTTTGGTGGTGGTCGTGGAGGTGGTTTCGGTGGGAATGACAACT
TCGGTCGTGGAGGAAACTTCAGTGGTCGTGGTGGCTTTGGTGGCAGCCGTGGTGGTGGTGGATATGGTGG
CAGTGGGGATGGCTATAATGGATTTGGTAATGATGGAAGCAATTTTGGAGGTGGTGGAAGCTACAATGAT
TTTGGGAATTACAACAATCAGTCTTCAAATTTTGGACCCATGAAGGGAGGAAATTTTGGAGGCAGAAGCT
CTGGCCCCTATGGCGGTGGAGGCCAATACTTTGCAAAACCACGAAACCAAGGTGGCTATGGCGGTTCCAG
CAGCAGCAGTAGCTATGGCAGTGGCAGAAGATTTGGATCTGGCTCCGGTTCTGCTTCAGGATCCGGATCA
GGTATGGTAGCAGGTCATGCCTCTGGCAGCCCCGCATTCGGGACCGCCTCTCATTCGAATTGCGAACATG
AAGAGATCCACCTCGCCGGCTCGATCCAGCCGCATGGCGCGCTTCTGGTCGTCAGCGAACATGATCATCG
CGTCATCCAGGCCAGCGCCAACGCCGCGGAATTTCTGAATCTCGGAAGCGTACTCGGCGTTCCGCTCGCC
GAGATCGACGGCGATCTGTTGATCAAGATCCTGCCGCATCTCGATCCCACCGCCGAAGGCATGCCGGTCG
CGGTGCGCTGCCGGATCGGCAATCCCTCTACGGAGTACTGCGGTCTGATGCATCGGCCTCCGGAAGGCGG
GCTGATCATCGAACTCGAACGTGCCGGCCCGTCGATCGATCTGTCAGGCACGCTGGCGCCGGCGCTGGAG
CGGATCCGCACGGCGGGTTCACTGCGCGCGCTGTGCGATGACACCGTGCTGCTGTTTCAGCAGTGCACCG
GCTACGACCGGGTGATGGTGTATCGTTTCGATGAGCAAGGCCACGGCCTGGTATTCTCCGAGTGCCATGT
GCCTGGGCTCGAATCCTATTTCGGCAACCGCTATCCGTCGTCGACTGTCCCGCAGATGGCGCGGCAGCTG
TACGTGCGGCAGCGCGTCCGCGTGCTGGTCGACGTCACCTATCAGCCGGTGCCGCTGGAGCCGCGGCTGT
CGCCGCTGACCGGGCGCGATCTCGACATGTCGGGCTGCTTCCTGCGCTCGATGTCGCCGTGCCATCTGCA
GTTCCTGAAGGACATGGGCGTGCGCGCCACCCTGGCGGTGTCGCTGGTGGTCGGCGGCAAGCTGTGGGGC
CTGGTTGTCTGTCACCATTATCTGCCGCGCTTCATCCGTTTCGAGCTGCGGGCGATCTGCAAACGGCTCG
CCGAAAGGATCGCGACGCGGATCACCGCGCTTGAGAGCTCCGGAGGCGGCGGATCCGGCGGATCTGGAAT
GGCGGAGGATGTTTCCTCAGCGGCCCCGAGCCCGCGGGGCTGTGCGGATGGTAGGGATGCCGACCCTACT
GAGGAGCAGATGGCAGAAACAGAGAGAAACGACGAGGAGCAGTTCGAATGCCAGGAACTGCTCGAGTGCC
AGGTGCAGGTGGGGGCCCCCGAGGAGGAGGAGGAGGAGGAGGAGGACGCGGGCCTGGTGGCCGAGGCCGA
GGCCGTGGCTGCCGGCTGGATGCTCGATTTCCTCTGCCTCTCTCTTTGCCGAGCTTTCCGCGACGGCCGC
TCCGAGGACTTCCGCAGGACCCGCAACAGCGCAGAGGCTATTATTCATGGACTATCCAGTCTAACAGCTT
GCCAGTTGAGAACGATATACATATGTCAGTTTTTGACAAGAATTGCAGCAGGAAAAACCCTTGATGCACA
GTTTGAAAATGATGAACGAATTACACCCTTGGAATCAGCCCTGATGATTTGGGGTTCAATTGAAAAGGAA
CATGACAAACTTCATGAAGAAATACAGAATTTAATTAAAATTCAGGCTATAGCTGTTTGTATGGAAAATG
GCAACTTTAAAGAAGCAGAAGAAGTCTTTGAAAGAATATTTGGTGATCCAAATTCTCATATGCCTTTCAA
AAGCAAATTGCTTATGATAATCTCTCAGAAAGATACATTTCATTCCTTTTTTCAACACTTCAGCTACAAC
CACATGATGGAGAAAATTAAGAGTTATGTGAATTATGTGCTAAGTGAAAAATCATCAACCTTTCTAATGA
AGGCAGCGGCAAAAGTAGTAGAAAGCAAAAGGACAAGAACAATAACTTCTCAAGATAAACCTAGTGGTAA
TGATGTTGAAATGGAAACTGAAGCTAATTTGGATACAAGAAAAAGTGTTAGTGACAAACAGTCTGCGGTA
ACTGAATCCTCAGAGGGTACAGTATCCTTATTGAGGTCTCACAAGAATCTTTTCTTATCTAAGTTGCAAC
ATGGAACCCAGCAACAAGACCTTAATAAGAAAGAAAGAAGAGTAGGAACTCCTCAAAGTACAAAAAAGAA
AAAAGAAAGCAGAAGAGCCACTGAAAGCAGAATACCTGTTTCAAAGAGTCAGCCGGTAACTCCTGAAAAA
CATCGAGCTAGAAAAAGACAGGCATGGCTTTGGGAAGAAGACAAGAATTTGAGATCTGGCGTGAGGAAAT
ATGGAGAGGGAAACTGGTCTAAAATACTGTTGCATTATAAATTCAACAACCGGACAAGTGTCATGTTAAA
AGACAGATGGAGGACCATGAAGAAACTAAAACTGATTTCCTCAGACAGCGAAGACGGCATGCAAGCTTGA
TATCAAGCTTATCGATAATCAACCTCTGGATTACAAAATTTGTGAAAGATTGACTGGTATTCTTAACTAT
GTTGCTCCTTTTACGCTATGTGGATACGCTGCTTTAATGCCTTTGTATCATGCTATTGCTTCCCGTATGG
CTTTCATTTTCTCCTCCTTGTATAAATCCTGGTTGCTGTCTCTTTATGAGGAGTTGTGGCCCGTTGTCAG
GCAACGTGGCGTGGTGTGCACTGTGTTTGCTGACGCAACCCCCACTGGTTGGGGCATTGCCACCACCTGT
CAGCTCCTTTCCGGGACTTTCGCTTTCCCCCTCCCTATTGCCACGGCGGAACTCATCGCCGCCTGCCTTG
CCCGCTGCTGGACAGGGGCTCGGCTGTTGGGCACTGACAATTCCGTGGTGTTGTCGGGGAAATCATCGTC
CTTTCCTTGGCTGCTCGCCTGTGTTGCCACCTGGATTCTGCGCGGGACGTCCTTCTGCTACGTCCCTTCG
GCCCTCAATCCAGCGGACCTTCCTTCCCGCGGCCTGCTGCCGGCTCTGCGGCCTCTTCCGCGTCTTCGCC
TTCGCCCTCAGACGAGTCGGATCTCCCTTTGGGCCGCCTCCCCGCATCGATACCGTCGACCTCGAGGGAA
TTAATTCGAGCTCGGTACCTTTAAGACCAATGACTTACAAGGCAGCTGTAGATCTTAGCCACTTTTTAAA
AGAAAAGGGGGGACTGGAAGGGCTAATTCACTCCCAACGAAGACAAGATCTGCTTTTTGCTTGTACTGGG
TCTCTCTGGTTAGACCAGATCTGAGCCTGGGAGCTCTCTGGCTAACTAGGGAACCCACTGCTTAAGCCTC
AATAAAGCTTGCCTTGAGTGCTTCAAGTAGTGTGTGCCCGTCTGTTGTGTGACTCTGGTAACTAGAGATC
CCTCAGACCCTTTTAGTCAGTGTGGAAAATCTCTAGCAGCATCTAGAATTAATTCCGTGTATTCTATAGT
GTCACCTAAATCGTATGTGTATGATACATAAGGTTATGTATTAATTGTAGCCGCGTTCTAACGACAATAT
GTACAAGCCTAATTGTGTAGCATCTGGCTTACTGAAGCAGACCCTATCATCTCTCTCGTAAACTGCCGTC
AGAGTCGGTTTGGTTGGACGAACCTTCTGAGTTTCTGGTAACGCCGTCCCGCACCCGGAAATGGTCAGCG
AACCAATCAGCAGGGTCATCGCTAGCCAGATCCTCTACGCCGGACGCATCGTGGCCGGCATCACCGGCGC
CACAGGTGCGGTTGCTGGCGCCTATATCGCCGACATCACCGATGGGGAAGATCGGGCTCGCCACTTCGGG
CTCATGAGCGCTTGTTTCGGCGTGGGTATGGTGGCAGGCCCCGTGGCCGGGGGACTGTTGGGCGCCATCT
CCTTGCATGCACCATTCCTTGCGGCGGCGGTGCTCAACGGCCTCAACCTACTACTGGGCTGCTTCCTAAT
GCAGGAGTCGCATAAGGGAGAGCGTCGAATGGTGCACTCTCAGTACAATCTGCTCTGATGCCGCATAGTT
AAGCCAGCCCCGACACCCGCCAACACCCGCTGACGCGCCCTGACGGGCTTGTCTGCTCCCGGCATCCGCT
TACAGACAAGCTGTGACCGTCTCCGGGAGCTGCATGTGTCAGAGGTTTTCACCGTCATCACCGAAACGCG
CGAGACGAAAGGGCCTCGTGATACGCCTATTTTTATAGGTTAATGTCATGATAATAATGGTTTCTTAGAC
GTCAGGTGGCACTTTTCGGGGAAATGTGCGCGGAACCCCTATTTGTTTATTTTTCTAAATACATTCAAAT
ATGTATCCGCTCATGAGACAATAACCCTGATAAATGCTTCAATAATATTGAAAAAGGAAGAGTATGAGTA
TTCAACATTTCCGTGTCGCCCTTATTCCCTTTTTTGCGGCATTTTGCCTTCCTGTTTTTGCTCACCCAGA
AACGCTGGTGAAAGTAAAAGATGCTGAAGATCAGTTGGGTGCACGAGTGGGTTACATCGAACTGGATCTC
AACAGCGGTAAGATCCTTGAGAGTTTTCGCCCCGAAGAACGTTTTCCAATGATGAGCACTTTTAAAGTTC
TGCTATGTGGCGCGGTATTATCCCGTATTGACGCCGGGCAAGAGCAACTCGGTCGCCGCATACACTATTC
TCAGAATGACTTGGTTGAGTACTCACCAGTCACAGAAAAGCATCTTACGGATGGCATGACAGTAAGAGAA
TTATGCAGTGCTGCCATAACCATGAGTGATAACACTGCGGCCAACTTACTTCTGACAACGATCGGAGGAC
CGAAGGAGCTAACCGCTTTTTTGCACAACATGGGGGATCATGTAACTCGCCTTGATCGTTGGGAACCGGA
GCTGAATGAAGCCATACCAAACGACGAGCGTGACACCACGATGCCTGTAGCAATGGCAACAACGTTGCGC
AAACTATTAACTGGCGAACTACTTACTCTAGCTTCCCGGCAACAATTAATAGACTGGATGGAGGCGGATA
AAGTTGCAGGAACACTTCTGCGCTCGGCCCTTCCGGCTGGCTGGTTTATTGCTGATAAATCTGGAGCCGG
TGAGCGTGGGTCTCGCGGTATCATTGCAGCACTGGGGCCAGATGGTAAGCCCTCCCGTATCGTAGTTATC
TACACGACGGGGAGTCAGGCAACTATGGATGAACGAAATAGACAGATCGCTGAGATAGGTGCCTCACTGA
TTAAGCATTGGTAACTGTCAGACCAAGTTTACTCATATATACTTTAGATTGATTTAAAACTTCATTTTTA
ATTTAAAAGGATCTAGGTGAAGATCCTTTTTGATAATCTCATGACCAAAATCCCTTAACGTGAGTTTTCG
TTCCACTGAGCGTCAGACCCCGTAGAAAAGATCAAAGGATCTTC
